Addgene plasmid #191795: AAV2-ITR-pEFS-NLS_hfCas13d(RfxCas13d_N2V8)_FLAG_NLS-pA-U6-DR-Pcsk9-sg5-DR-Pcsk9-sg6-DR-AAV2-ITR
Purpose: vector for encoding and AAV packaging a human codon-optimized High-fidelity RfxCas13d (hfCas13d) driven by EFS promoter, Pcsk9-target guide RNAs compatible with RfxCas13d driven by hU6
Depositing lab: Huawei Tong. Depositing organization: HuidaGene Therapeutics Co., Ltd. Publication: High-fidelity Cas13 variants for targeted RNA degradation with minimal collateral effects. Tong H, Huang J, Xiao Q, He B, Dong X, Liu Y, Yang X, Han D, Wang Z, Wang X, Ying W, Zhang R, Wei Y, Xu C, Zhou Y, Li Y, Cai M, Wang Q, Xue M, Li G, Fang K, Zhang H, Yang H. Nat Biotechnol. 2022 Aug 11. pii: 10.1038/s41587-022-01419-7. doi: 10.1038/s41587-022-01419-7. PubMed 35953673.
Backbone
  Vector backbone: AAV2
  Vector type: Mammalian Expression, AAV, CRISPR
Growth in bacteria
  Bacterial resistance: Ampicillin, 100 μg/mL
  Growth temperature: 37°C
  Growth strain: NEB Stable
  Copy number: High Copy
Gene/Insert
  Gene/Insert name: humanized hfCas13d
  Species: Synthetic
  Mutation: A134V, A140V, A141V, A143V
  Promoter: EFS, hU6
  Cloning method: Gibson Cloning
Terms and licenses: Academic/Nonprofit Terms; Industry Terms: Not Available to Industry
How to cite: AAV2-ITR-pEFS-NLS_hfCas13d(RfxCas13d_N2V8)_FLAG_NLS-pA-U6-DR-Pcsk9-sg5-DR-Pcsk9-sg6-DR-AAV2-ITR was a gift from Huawei Tong (Addgene plasmid # 191795 ; http://n2t.net/addgene:191795 ; RRID:Addgene_191795)
