[The description below was written by a language model from this plasmid's Addgene catalogue record and pLannotate feature annotations shown in this document.]
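Description:
AAV2-ITR-pEFS-NLS_hfCas13d(RfxCas13d_N2V8)_FLAG_NLS-pA-U6-DR-Pcsk9-sg5-DR-Pcsk9-sg6-DR-AAV2-ITR is a 6.8 kb all-in-one AAV transfer plasmid for mammalian expression of an RNA-targeting CRISPR effector together with its guide RNAs. It is maintained in bacteria through a high-copy ColE1/pUC-type origin and an ampicillin resistance gene (β-lactamase under its own promoter), and it also carries an f1 phage origin. AAV2 inverted terminal repeats flank the payload and allow it to be packaged into recombinant AAV. The right-hand ITR is annotated in full, whereas only short ITR fragments are detected on the left side of the sequenced record. This may reflect the difficulty of sequencing and annotating these repeats rather than a true truncation.

Between the ITRs, the compact EFS (EF-1α core) promoter drives a human codon-optimized, high-fidelity RfxCas13d variant (hfCas13d, N2V8) carrying the substitutions A134V, A140V, A141V and A143V. According to the construct name, the protein has nuclear localization signals at both ends and a FLAG epitope tag. The coding region itself was not annotated in the feature table but corresponds to the gap between the promoter and the bGH polyadenylation signal. Downstream, a human U6 Pol III promoter transcribes a pre-guide array of three 36-base RfxCas13d direct repeats separated by two spacers, Pcsk9-sg5 and Pcsk9-sg6. Cas13d processes such arrays itself into mature guides. The construct is intended for AAV-mediated knockdown of Pcsk9 transcripts using a Cas13d variant engineered for minimal collateral RNA cleavage.
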