Features (pLannotate 1.2.2; 18 found; start..end, strand, type, name):
     12..39      +  repeat_region  AAV2 ITR (fragment): inverted terminal repeat of adeno-associated virus serotype 2 inverted
     68..95      +  repeat_region  AAV2 ITR (fragment): inverted terminal repeat of adeno-associated virus serotype 2 inverted
    143..160     +  CDS            small t antigen (fragment): SV40 (simian virus 40) small t antigen
    186..397     +  promoter       EF-1α core promoter: core promoter for human elongation factor EF-1α
   3387..3611    +  polyA_signal   bGH poly(A) signal: bovine growth hormone polyadenylation signal
   3639..3879    +  promoter       U6 promoter: RNA polymerase III promoter for human U6 snRNA
   3889..3924    +  misc_RNA       RfxCas13d DR36: 36-base direct repeat for an RfxCas13d pre-gRNA (Konermann et al., 2018)
   3955..3990    +  misc_RNA       RfxCas13d DR36: 36-base direct repeat for an RfxCas13d pre-gRNA (Konermann et al., 2018)
   4021..4056    +  misc_RNA       RfxCas13d DR36: 36-base direct repeat for an RfxCas13d pre-gRNA (Konermann et al., 2018)
   4069..4093    -  misc_feature   bom (fragment): basis of mobility region from pBR322
   4112..4252    +  repeat_region  AAV2 ITR: inverted terminal repeat of adeno-associated virus serotype 2 inverted
   4257..4308    -  misc_feature   bom (fragment): basis of mobility region from pBR322
   4327..4782    +  rep_origin     f1 ori (sequence partly withheld): f1 bacteriophage origin of replication; arrow indicates direction of (+) strand synthesis
   4783..4832    -  misc_feature   bom (fragment): basis of mobility region from pBR322
   4934..4969    -  CDS            rop (fragment): Rop protein, which maintains plasmids at low copy number; rop
   5064..5168    +  promoter       AmpR promoter: bla
   5169..6029    +  CDS            AmpR: β-lactamase; bla; confers resistance to ampicillin, carbenicillin, and related antibiotics
   6200..6788    +  rep_origin     ori: high-copy-number ColE1/pMB1/pBR322/pUC origin of replication
>Addgene plasmid #191795 | AAV2-ITR-pEFS-NLS_hfCas13d(RfxCas13d_N2V8)_FLAG_NLS-pA-U6-DR-Pcsk9-sg5-DR-Pcsk9-sg6-DR-AAV2-ITR | addgene full sequence | sequence record 375580 | Addgene NGS Result
CCTGCAGGCAGCTGCGCGCTCGCTCGCTCACTGAGGCCGCCCGGGCGTCGGGCGACCTTTGGTCGCCCGG
CCTCAGTGAGCGAGCGAGCGCGCAGAGAGGGAGTGGCCAACTCCATCACTAGGGGTTCCTGCGGCCTCTA
GATAGGTCTTGAAAGGAGTGGGAATTGGCTCCGGTGCCCGTCAGTGGGCAGAGCGCACATCGCCCACAGT
CCCCGAGAAGTTGGGGGGAGGGGTCGGCAATTGATCCGGTGCCTAGAGAAGGTGGCGCGGGGTAAACTGG
GAAAGTGATGTCGTGTACTGGCTCCGCCTTTTTCCCGAGGGTGGGGGAGAACCGTATATAAGTGCAGTAG
TCGCCGTGAACGTTCTTTTTCGCAACGGGTTTGCCGCCAGAACACAGGACCGGTGCCACCATGCCTAAAA
AGAAAAGAAAGGTGGGTTCTGGTATCGAGAAGAAGAAGAGCTTCGCCAAGGGCATGGGAGTGAAGAGCAC
CCTGGTGTCCGGCTCTAAGGTGTACATGACCACATTTGCTGAGGGAAGCGACGCCAGGCTGGAGAAGATC
GTGGAGGGCGATAGCATCAGATCCGTGAACGAGGGAGAGGCTTTCAGCGCCGAGATGGCTGACAAGAACG
CTGGCTACAAGATCGGAAACGCCAAGTTTTCCCACCCAAAGGGCTACGCCGTGGTGGCTAACAACCCACT
GTACACCGGACCAGTGCAGCAGGACATGCTGGGACTGAAGGAGACACTGGAGAAGAGGTACTTCGGCGAG
TCCGCCGACGGAAACGATAACATCTGCATCCAGGTCATCCACAACATCCTGGATATCGAGAAGATCCTGG
TGGAGTACATCACAAACGTGGTGTACGTGGTGAACAACATCTCCGGCCTGGACAAGGATATCATCGGCTT
CGGAAAGTTTTCTACCGTGTACACATACGACGAGTTCAAGGATCCAGAGCACCACCGGGCCGCTTTTAAC
AACAACGACAAGCTGATCAACGCCATCAAGGCTCAGTACGACGAGTTCGATAACTTTCTGGATAACCCCA
GGCTGGGCTACTTCGGACAGGCTTTCTTTTCTAAGGAGGGCAGAAACTACATCATCAACTACGGAAACGA
GTGTTACGACATCCTGGCCCTGCTGAGCGGACTGAGGCACTGGGTGGTGCACAACAACGAGGAGGAGTCT
CGGATCAGCCGCACCTGGCTGTACAACCTGGACAAGAACCTGGATAACGAGTACATCTCCACACTGAACT
ACCTGTACGACAGGATCACCAACGAGCTGACAAACAGCTTCTCCAAGAACTCTGCCGCTAACGTGAACTA
CATCGCTGAGACCCTGGGCATCAACCCAGCTGAGTTCGCTGAGCAGTACTTCAGATTTTCCATCATGAAG
GAGCAGAAGAACCTGGGCTTCAACATCACAAAGCTGAGAGAAGTGATGCTGGACAGAAAGGATATGTCCG
AGATCAGGAAGAACCACAAGGTGTTCGATTCTATCAGAACCAAGGTGTACACAATGATGGACTTTGTGAT
CTACAGGTACTACATCGAGGAGGATGCCAAGGTGGCCGCTGCCAACAAGAGCCTGCCCGACAACGAGAAG
TCTCTGAGCGAGAAGGATATCTTCGTGATCAACCTGAGAGGCTCCTTTAACGACGATCAGAAGGACGCTC
TGTACTACGATGAGGCCAACAGGATCTGGAGAAAGCTGGAGAACATCATGCACAACATCAAGGAGTTCCG
GGGAAACAAGACCCGCGAGTACAAGAAGAAGGACGCTCCAAGGCTGCCTAGGATCCTGCCTGCTGGAAGG
GACGTGAGCGCCTTCAGCAAGCTGATGTACGCCCTGACAATGTTTCTGGACGGAAAGGAGATCAACGATC
TGCTGACCACACTGATCAACAAGTTCGACAACATCCAGTCTTTTCTGAAAGTGATGCCTCTGATCGGCGT
GAACGCTAAGTTCGTGGAGGAGTACGCCTTCTTTAAGGACAGCGCCAAGATCGCTGATGAGCTGCGGCTG
ATCAAGTCCTTTGCCAGGATGGGAGAGCCAATCGCTGACGCTAGGAGAGCTATGTACATCGATGCCATCC
GGATCCTGGGAACCAACCTGTCTTACGACGAGCTGAAGGCTCTGGCCGACACCTTCAGCCTGGATGAGAA
CGGCAACAAGCTGAAGAAGGGCAAGCACGGAATGCGCAACTTCATCATCAACAACGTGATCAGCAACAAG
CGGTTTCACTACCTGATCAGATACGGCGACCCAGCTCACCTGCACGAGATCGCTAAGAACGAGGCCGTGG
TGAAGTTCGTGCTGGGACGGATCGCCGATATCCAGAAGAAGCAGGGCCAGAACGGAAAGAACCAGATCGA
CCGCTACTACGAGACCTGCATCGGCAAGGATAAGGGAAAGTCCGTGTCTGAGAAGGTGGACGCTCTGACC
AAGATCATCACAGGCATGAACTACGACCAGTTCGATAAGAAGAGATCTGTGATCGAGGACACCGGAAGGG
AGAACGCCGAGAGAGAGAAGTTTAAGAAGATCATCAGCCTGTACCTGACAGTGATCTACCACATCCTGAA
GAACATCGTGAACATCAACGCTAGATACGTGATCGGCTTCCACTGCGTGGAGCGCGATGCCCAGCTGTAC
AAGGAGAAGGGATACGACATCAACCTGAAGAAGCTGGAGGAGAAGGGCTTTAGCTCCGTGACCAAGCTGT
GCGCTGGAATCGACGAGACAGCCCCCGACAAGAGGAAGGATGTGGAGAAGGAGATGGCCGAGAGAGCTAA
GGAGAGCATCGACTCCCTGGAGTCTGCTAACCCTAAGCTGTACGCCAACTACATCAAGTACTCCGATGAG
AAGAAGGCCGAGGAGTTCACCAGGCAGATCAACAGAGAGAAGGCCAAGACCGCTCTGAACGCCTACCTGA
GGAACACAAAGTGGAACGTGATCATCCGGGAGGACCTGCTGCGCATCGATAACAAGACCTGTACACTGTT
CCGGAACAAGGCTGTGCACCTGGAGGTGGCTCGCTACGTGCACGCCTACATCAACGACATCGCCGAGGTG
AACTCCTACTTTCAGCTGTACCACTACATCATGCAGAGGATCATCATGAACGAGAGATACGAGAAGTCTA
GCGGCAAGGTGTCTGAGTACTTCGACGCCGTGAACGATGAGAAGAAGTACAACGATAGACTGCTGAAGCT
GCTGTGCGTGCCTTTCGGATACTGTATCCCACGGTTTAAGAACCTGAGCATCGAGGCCCTGTTCGACCGC
AACGAGGCTGCCAAGTTTGATAAGGAGAAGAAGAAGGTGAGCGGCAACTCCGATTACAAAGACGATGACG
ATAAGCCCAAGAAGAAGAGGAAAGTCCTGTGCCTTCTAGTTGCCAGCCATCTGTTGTTTGCCCCTCCCCC
GTGCCTTCCTTGACCCTGGAAGGTGCCACTCCCACTGTCCTTTCCTAATAAAATGAGGAAATTGCATCGC
ATTGTCTGAGTAGGTGTCATTCTATTCTGGGGGGTGGGGTGGGGCAGGACAGCAAGGGGGAGGATTGGGA
AGACAATAGCAGGCATGCTGGGGATGCGGTGGGCTCTATGGGATGGGCTGGCCTTTTGCTCAGCTAGCGA
GGGCCTATTTCCCATGATTCCTTCATATTTGCATATACGATACAAGGCTGTTAGAGAGATAATTGGAATT
AATTTGACTGTAAACACAAAGATATTAGTACAAAATACGTGACGTAGAAAGTAATAATTTCTTGGGTAGT
TTGCAGTTTTAAAATTATGTTTTAAAATGGACTATCATATGCTTACCGTAACTTGAAAGTATTTCGATTT
CTTGGCTTTATATATCTTGTGGAAAGGACGAAACACCGCAAGTAAACCCCTACCAACTGGTCGGGGTTTG
AAACGTGGGTGCCGTGGCTGTCACACTTGCTCGCCAAGTAAACCCCTACCAACTGGTCGGGGTTTGAAAC
CAGCATCCCGGCCGCTGACCACACCTGCCACAAGTAAACCCCTACCAACTGGTCGGGGTTTGAAACTTTT
TTTGAATTCTGATGCGGTATTTTCTCCTTACGCTGATGCGGTGGCGGCCGCAGGAACCCCTAGTGATGGA
GTTGGCCACTCCCTCTCTGCGCGCTCGCTCGCTCACTGAGGCCGGGCGACCAAAGGTCGCCCGACGCCCG
GGCTTTGCCCGGGCGGCCTCAGTGAGCGAGCGAGCGCGCAGCTGCCTGCAGGGGCGCCTGATGCGGTATT
TTCTCCTTACGCATCTGTGCGGTATTTCACACCGCATA
[95 nt withheld, positions 4309-4403]
T
[46 nt withheld, positions 4405-4450]
C
[141 nt withheld, positions 4452-4592]
CCTTTGACGTTGGAGTCCACGTTCTTT
[37 nt withheld, positions 4620-4656]
ACTCTATCTCGGGCTATTCTTTTGATTTATAAGGGATTTTGCCGATTTCGGTCTATTGGTTAAAAAATGA
GCTGATTTAACAAAAATTTAACGCGAATTTTAACAAAATATTAACGTTTACAATTTTATGGTGCACTCTC
AGTACAATCTGCTCTGATGCCGCATAGTTAAGCCAGCCCCGACACCCGCCAACACCCGCTGACGCGCCCT
GACGGGCTTGTCTGCTCCCGGCATCCGCTTACAGACAAGCTGTGACCGTCTCCGGGAGCTGCATGTGTCA
GAGGTTTTCACCGTCATCACCGAAACGCGCGAGACGAAAGGGCCTCGTGATACGCCTATTTTTATAGGTT
AATGTCATGATAATAATGGTTTCTTAGACGTCAGGTGGCACTTTTCGGGGAAATGTGCGCGGAACCCCTA
TTTGTTTATTTTTCTAAATACATTCAAATATGTATCCGCTCATGAGACAATAACCCTGATAAATGCTTCA
ATAATATTGAAAAAGGAAGAGTATGAGTATTCAACATTTCCGTGTCGCCCTTATTCCCTTTTTTGCGGCA
TTTTGCCTTCCTGTTTTTGCTCACCCAGAAACGCTGGTGAAAGTAAAAGATGCTGAAGATCAGTTGGGTG
CACGAGTGGGTTACATCGAACTGGATCTCAACAGCGGTAAGATCCTTGAGAGTTTTCGCCCCGAAGAACG
TTTTCCAATGATGAGCACTTTTAAAGTTCTGCTATGTGGCGCGGTATTATCCCGTATTGACGCCGGGCAA
GAGCAACTCGGTCGCCGCATACACTATTCTCAGAATGACTTGGTTGAGTACTCACCAGTCACAGAAAAGC
ATCTTACGGATGGCATGACAGTAAGAGAATTATGCAGTGCTGCCATAACCATGAGTGATAACACTGCGGC
CAACTTACTTCTGACAACGATCGGAGGACCGAAGGAGCTAACCGCTTTTTTGCACAACATGGGGGATCAT
GTAACTCGCCTTGATCGTTGGGAACCGGAGCTGAATGAAGCCATACCAAACGACGAGCGTGACACCACGA
TGCCTGTAGCAATGGCAACAACGTTGCGCAAACTATTAACTGGCGAACTACTTACTCTAGCTTCCCGGCA
ACAATTAATAGACTGGATGGAGGCGGATAAAGTTGCAGGACCACTTCTGCGCTCGGCCCTTCCGGCTGGC
TGGTTTATTGCTGATAAATCTGGAGCCGGTGAGCGTGGAAGCCGCGGTATCATTGCAGCACTGGGGCCAG
ATGGTAAGCCCTCCCGTATCGTAGTTATCTACACGACGGGGAGTCAGGCAACTATGGATGAACGAAATAG
ACAGATCGCTGAGATAGGTGCCTCACTGATTAAGCATTGGTAACTGTCAGACCAAGTTTACTCATATATA
CTTTAGATTGATTTAAAACTTCATTTTTAATTTAAAAGGATCTAGGTGAAGATCCTTTTTGATAATCTCA
TGACCAAAATCCCTTAACGTGAGTTTTCGTTCCACTGAGCGTCAGACCCCGTAGAAAAGATCAAAGGATC
TTCTTGAGATCCTTTTTTTCTGCGCGTAATCTGCTGCTTGCAAACAAAAAAACCACCGCTACCAGCGGTG
GTTTGTTTGCCGGATCAAGAGCTACCAACTCTTTTTCCGAAGGTAACTGGCTTCAGCAGAGCGCAGATAC
CAAATACTGTTCTTCTAGTGTAGCCGTAGTTAGGCCACCACTTCAAGAACTCTGTAGCACCGCCTACATA
CCTCGCTCTGCTAATCCTGTTACCAGTGGCTGCTGCCAGTGGCGATAAGTCGTGTCTTACCGGGTTGGAC
TCAAGACGATAGTTACCGGATAAGGCGCAGCGGTCGGGCTGAACGGGGGGTTCGTGCACACAGCCCAGCT
TGGAGCGAACGACCTACACCGAACTGAGATACCTACAGCGTGAGCTATGAGAAAGCGCCACGCTTCCCGA
AGGGAGAAAGGCGGACAGGTATCCGGTAAGCGGCAGGGTCGGAACAGGAGAGCGCACGAGGGAGCTTCCA
GGGGGAAACGCCTGGTATCTTTATAGTCCTGTCGGGTTTCGCCACCTCTGACTTGAGCGTCGATTTTTGT
GATGCTCGTCAGGGGGGCGGAGCCTATGGAAAAACGCCAGCAACGCGGCCTTTTTACGGTTCCTGGCCTT
TTGCTGGCCTTTTGCTCACATGT
