>Addgene plasmid #191795 | AAV2-ITR-pEFS-NLS_hfCas13d(RfxCas13d_N2V8)_FLAG_NLS-pA-U6-DR-Pcsk9-sg5-DR-Pcsk9-sg6-DR-AAV2-ITR | depositor partial sequence | sequence record 371894 | pEFS-NLS_hfCas13d(RfxCas13d_N2V8)_FLAG_NLS-pA
TAGGTCTTGAAAGGAGTGGGAATTGGCTCCGGTGCCCGTCAGTGGGCAGAGCGCACATCGCCCACAGTCC
CCGAGAAGTTGGGGGGAGGGGTCGGCAATTGATCCGGTGCCTAGAGAAGGTGGCGCGGGGTAAACTGGGA
AAGTGATGTCGTGTACTGGCTCCGCCTTTTTCCCGAGGGTGGGGGAGAACCGTATATAAGTGCAGTAGTC
GCCGTGAACGTTCTTTTTCGCAACGGGTTTGCCGCCAGAACACAGGACCGGTGCCACCATGCCTAAAAAG
AAAAGAAAGGTGGGTTCTGGTATCGAGAAGAAGAAGAGCTTCGCCAAGGGCATGGGAGTGAAGAGCACCC
TGGTGTCCGGCTCTAAGGTGTACATGACCACATTTGCTGAGGGAAGCGACGCCAGGCTGGAGAAGATCGT
GGAGGGCGATAGCATCAGATCCGTGAACGAGGGAGAGGCTTTCAGCGCCGAGATGGCTGACAAGAACGCT
GGCTACAAGATCGGAAACGCCAAGTTTTCCCACCCAAAGGGCTACGCCGTGGTGGCTAACAACCCACTGT
ACACCGGACCAGTGCAGCAGGACATGCTGGGACTGAAGGAGACACTGGAGAAGAGGTACTTCGGCGAGTC
CGCCGACGGAAACGATAACATCTGCATCCAGGTCATCCACAACATCCTGGATATCGAGAAGATCCTGGTG
GAGTACATCACAAACGTGGTGTACGTGGTGAACAACATCTCCGGCCTGGACAAGGATATCATCGGCTTCG
GAAAGTTTTCTACCGTGTACACATACGACGAGTTCAAGGATCCAGAGCACCACCGGGCCGCTTTTAACAA
CAACGACAAGCTGATCAACGCCATCAAGGCTCAGTACGACGAGTTCGATAACTTTCTGGATAACCCCAGG
CTGGGCTACTTCGGACAGGCTTTCTTTTCTAAGGAGGGCAGAAACTACATCATCAACTACGGAAACGAGT
GTTACGACATCCTGGCCCTGCTGAGCGGACTGAGGCACTGGGTGGTGCACAACAACGAGGAGGAGTCTCG
GATCAGCCGCACCTGGCTGTACAACCTGGACAAGAACCTGGATAACGAGTACATCTCCACACTGAACTAC
CTGTACGACAGGATCACCAACGAGCTGACAAACAGCTTCTCCAAGAACTCTGCCGCTAACGTGAACTACA
TCGCTGAGACCCTGGGCATCAACCCAGCTGAGTTCGCTGAGCAGTACTTCAGATTTTCCATCATGAAGGA
GCAGAAGAACCTGGGCTTCAACATCACAAAGCTGAGAGAAGTGATGCTGGACAGAAAGGATATGTCCGAG
ATCAGGAAGAACCACAAGGTGTTCGATTCTATCAGAACCAAGGTGTACACAATGATGGACTTTGTGATCT
ACAGGTACTACATCGAGGAGGATGCCAAGGTGGCCGCTGCCAACAAGAGCCTGCCCGACAACGAGAAGTC
TCTGAGCGAGAAGGATATCTTCGTGATCAACCTGAGAGGCTCCTTTAACGACGATCAGAAGGACGCTCTG
TACTACGATGAGGCCAACAGGATCTGGAGAAAGCTGGAGAACATCATGCACAACATCAAGGAGTTCCGGG
GAAACAAGACCCGCGAGTACAAGAAGAAGGACGCTCCAAGGCTGCCTAGGATCCTGCCTGCTGGAAGGGA
CGTGAGCGCCTTCAGCAAGCTGATGTACGCCCTGACAATGTTTCTGGACGGAAAGGAGATCAACGATCTG
CTGACCACACTGATCAACAAGTTCGACAACATCCAGTCTTTTCTGAAAGTGATGCCTCTGATCGGCGTGA
ACGCTAAGTTCGTGGAGGAGTACGCCTTCTTTAAGGACAGCGCCAAGATCGCTGATGAGCTGCGGCTGAT
CAAGTCCTTTGCCAGGATGGGAGAGCCAATCGCTGACGCTAGGAGAGCTATGTACATCGATGCCATCCGG
ATCCTGGGAACCAACCTGTCTTACGACGAGCTGAAGGCTCTGGCCGACACCTTCAGCCTGGATGAGAACG
GCAACAAGCTGAAGAAGGGCAAGCACGGAATGCGCAACTTCATCATCAACAACGTGATCAGCAACAAGCG
GTTTCACTACCTGATCAGATACGGCGACCCAGCTCACCTGCACGAGATCGCTAAGAACGAGGCCGTGGTG
AAGTTCGTGCTGGGACGGATCGCCGATATCCAGAAGAAGCAGGGCCAGAACGGAAAGAACCAGATCGACC
GCTACTACGAGACCTGCATCGGCAAGGATAAGGGAAAGTCCGTGTCTGAGAAGGTGGACGCTCTGACCAA
GATCATCACAGGCATGAACTACGACCAGTTCGATAAGAAGAGATCTGTGATCGAGGACACCGGAAGGGAG
AACGCCGAGAGAGAGAAGTTTAAGAAGATCATCAGCCTGTACCTGACAGTGATCTACCACATCCTGAAGA
ACATCGTGAACATCAACGCTAGATACGTGATCGGCTTCCACTGCGTGGAGCGCGATGCCCAGCTGTACAA
GGAGAAGGGATACGACATCAACCTGAAGAAGCTGGAGGAGAAGGGCTTTAGCTCCGTGACCAAGCTGTGC
GCTGGAATCGACGAGACAGCCCCCGACAAGAGGAAGGATGTGGAGAAGGAGATGGCCGAGAGAGCTAAGG
AGAGCATCGACTCCCTGGAGTCTGCTAACCCTAAGCTGTACGCCAACTACATCAAGTACTCCGATGAGAA
GAAGGCCGAGGAGTTCACCAGGCAGATCAACAGAGAGAAGGCCAAGACCGCTCTGAACGCCTACCTGAGG
AACACAAAGTGGAACGTGATCATCCGGGAGGACCTGCTGCGCATCGATAACAAGACCTGTACACTGTTCC
GGAACAAGGCTGTGCACCTGGAGGTGGCTCGCTACGTGCACGCCTACATCAACGACATCGCCGAGGTGAA
CTCCTACTTTCAGCTGTACCACTACATCATGCAGAGGATCATCATGAACGAGAGATACGAGAAGTCTAGC
GGCAAGGTGTCTGAGTACTTCGACGCCGTGAACGATGAGAAGAAGTACAACGATAGACTGCTGAAGCTGC
TGTGCGTGCCTTTCGGATACTGTATCCCACGGTTTAAGAACCTGAGCATCGAGGCCCTGTTCGACCGCAA
CGAGGCTGCCAAGTTTGATAAGGAGAAGAAGAAGGTGAGCGGCAACTCCGATTACAAAGACGATGACGAT
AAGCCCAAGAAGAAGAGGAAAGTCCTGTGCCTTCTAGTTGCCAGCCATCTGTTGTTTGCCCCTCCCCCGT
GCCTTCCTTGACCCTGGAAGGTGCCACTCCCACTGTCCTTTCCTAATAAAATGAGGAAATTGCATCGCAT
TGTCTGAGTAGGTGTCATTCTATTCTGGGGGGTGGGGTGGGGCAGGACAGCAAGGGGGAGGATTGGGAAG
ACAATAGCAGGCATGCTGGGGATGCGGTGGGCTCTATGG
