>Addgene plasmid #191795 | AAV2-ITR-pEFS-NLS_hfCas13d(RfxCas13d_N2V8)_FLAG_NLS-pA-U6-DR-Pcsk9-sg5-DR-Pcsk9-sg6-DR-AAV2-ITR | depositor partial sequence | sequence record 371895 | pU6-DR-Pcsk9-sg5-DR-Pcsk9-sg6-DR
GAGGGCCTATTTCCCATGATTCCTTCATATTTGCATATACGATACAAGGCTGTTAGAGAGATAATTGGAA
TTAATTTGACTGTAAACACAAAGATATTAGTACAAAATACGTGACGTAGAAAGTAATAATTTCTTGGGTA
GTTTGCAGTTTTAAAATTATGTTTTAAAATGGACTATCATATGCTTACCGTAACTTGAAAGTATTTCGAT
TTCTTGGCTTTATATATCTTGTGGAAAGGACGAAACACCGCAAGTAAACCCCTACCAACTGGTCGGGGTT
TGAAACGTGGGTGCCGTGGCTGTCACACTTGCTCGCCAAGTAAACCCCTACCAACTGGTCGGGGTTTGAA
ACCAGCATCCCGGCCGCTGACCACACCTGCCACAAGTAAACCCCTACCAACTGGTCGGGGTTTGAAAC
